>Addgene plasmid #245231 | pEF myc-SHP2(T468M) | addgene full sequence | sequence record 488325 | Addgene NGS Result
GACGGATCGGGAGATCTCCCGATCCCCTATGGTGCACTCTCAGTACAATCTGCTCTGATGCCGCATAGTT
AAGCCAGTATCTGCTCCCTGCTTGTGTGTTGGAGGTCGCTGAGTAGTGCGCGAGCAAAATTTAAGCTACA
ACAAGGCAAGGCTTGACCGACAATTGCATGAAGAATCTGCTTAGGGTTAGGCGTTTTGCGCTGCTTCGCG
ATGTACGGGCCAGATATACGCGTTGACATTGATTATTGACTAGGCTTTTGCAAAAAGCTTTGCAAAGATG
GATAAAGTTTTAAACAGAGAGGAATCTTTGCAGCTAATGGACCTTCTAGGTCTTGAAAGGAGTGGGAATT
GGCTCCGGTGCCCGTCAGTGGGCAGAGCGCACATCGCCCACAGTCCCCGAGAAGTTGGGGGGAGGGGTCG
GCAATTGAACCGGTGCCTAGAGAAGGTGGCGCGGGGTAAACTGGGAAAGTGATGTCGTGTACTGGCTCCG
CCTTTTTCCCGAGGGTGGGGGAGAACCGTATATAAGTGCAGTAGTCGCCGTGAACGTTCTTTTTCGCAAC
GGGTTTGCCGCCAGAACACAGGTAAGTGCCGTGTGTGGTTCCCGCGGGCCTGGCCTCTTTACGGGTTATG
GCCCTTGCGTGCCTTGAATTACTTCCACCTGGCTGCAGTACGTGATTCTTGATCCCGAGCTTCGGGTTGG
AAGTGGGTGGGAGAGTTCGAGGCCTTGCGCTTAAGGAGCCCCTTCGCCTCGTGCTTGAGTTGAGGCCTGG
CCTGGGCGCTGGGGCCGCCGCGTGCGAATCTGGTGGCACCTTCGCGCCTGTCTCGCTGCTTTCGATAAGT
CTCTAGCCATTTAAAATTTTTGATGACCTGCTGCGACGCTTTTTTTCTGGCAAGATAGTCTTGTAAATGC
GGGCCAAGATCTGCACACTGGTATTTCGGTTTTTGGGGCCGCGGGCGGCGACGGGGCCCGTGCGTCCCAG
CGCACATGTTCGGCGAGGCGGGGCCTGCGAGCGCGGCCACCGAGAATCGGACGGGGGTAGTCTCAAGCTG
GCCGGCCTGCTCTGGTGCCTGGCCTCGCGCCGCCGTGTATCGCCCCGCCCTGGGCGGCAAGGCTGGCCCG
GTCGGCACCAGTTGCGTGAGCGGAAAGATGGCCGCTTCCCGGCCCTGCTGCAGGGAGCTCAAAATGGAGG
ACGCGGCGCTCGGGAGAGCGGGCGGGTGAGTCACCCACACAAAGGAAAAGGGCCTTTCCGTCCTCAGCCG
TCGCTTCATGTGACTCCACGGAGTACCGGGCGCCGTCCAGGCACCTCGATTAGTTCTCGAGCTTTTGGAG
TACGTCGTCTTTAGGTTGGGGGGAGGGGTTTTATGCGATGGAGTTTCCCCACACTGAGTGGGTGGAGACT
GAAGTTAGGCCAGCTTGGCACTTGATGTAATTCTCCTTGGAATTTGCCCTTTTTGAGTTTGGATCTTGGT
TCATTCTCAAGCCTCAGACAGTGGTTCAAAGTTTTTTTCTTCCATTTCAGGTGTCGTGAGGAATTAGCTT
GGTACTAATACGACTCACTATAGGGAGACCCAAGCTGGCTAGGTAAGCTTGGTACCGAGCTCGGATCCAC
TAGTCCAGTGTGGTGGAATTCTGCAGATATCCAGCACAGTGGCGGCCGCTCGAGTCTAGAGGGCCCTTCA
CCATGGAACAAAAACTCATCTCAGAAGAGGATCTGGGAGGGCAGTCTGGGCAGATGACATCGCGGAGATG
GTTTCACCCAAATATCACTGGTGTGGAGGCAGAAAACCTACTGTTGACAAGAGGAGTTGATGGCAGTTTT
TTGGCAAGGCCTAGTAAAAGTAACCCTGGAGACTTCACACTTTCCGTTAGAAGAAATGGAGCTGTCACCC
ACATCAAGATTCAGAACACTGGTGATTACTATGACCTGTATGGAGGGGAGAAATTTGCCACTTTGGCTGA
GTTGGTCCAGTATTACATGGAACATCACGGGCAATTAAAAGAGAAGAATGGAGATGTCATTGAGCTTAAA
TATCCTCTGAACTGTGCAGATCCTACCTCTGAAAGGTGGTTTCATGGACATCTCTCTGGGAAAGAAGCAG
AGAAATTATTAACTGAAAAAGGAAAACATGGTAGTTTTCTTGTACGAGAGAGCCAGAGCCACCCTGGAGA
TTTTGTTCTTTCTGTGCGCACTGGTGATGACAAAGGGGAGAGCAATGACGGCAAGTCTAAAGTGACCCAT
GTTATGATTCGCTGTCAGGAACTGAAATACGACGTTGGTGGAGGAGAACGGTTTGATTCTTTGACAGATC
TTGTGGAACATTATAAGAAGAATCCTATGGTGGAAACATTGGGTACAGTACTACAACTCAAGCAGCCCCT
TAACACGACTCGTATAAATGCTGCTGAAATAGAAAGCAGAGTTCGAGAACTAAGCAAATTAGCTGAGACC
ACAGATAAAGTCAAACAAGGCTTTTGGGAAGAATTTGAGACACTACAACAACAGGAGTGCAAACTTCTCT
ACAGCCGAAAAGAGGGTCAAAGGCAAGAAAACAAAAACAAAAATAGATATAAAAACATCCTGCCCTTTGA
TCATACCAGGGTTGTCCTACACGATGGTGATCCCAATGAGCCTGTTTCAGATTACATCAATGCAAATATC
ATCATGCCTGAATTTGAAACCAAGTGCAACAATTCAAAGCCCAAAAAGAGTTACATTGCCACACAAGGCT
GCCTGCAAAACACGGTGAATGACTTTTGGCGGATGGTGTTCCAAGAAAACTCCCGAGTGATTGTCATGAC
AACGAAAGAAGTGGAGAGAGGAAAGAGTAAATGTGTCAAATACTGGCCTGATGAGTATGCTCTAAAAGAA
TATGGCGTCATGCGTGTTAGGAACGTCAAAGAAAGCGCCGCTCATGACTATACGCTAAGAGAACTTAAAC
TTTCAAAGGTTGGACAAGGGAATACGGAGAGAACGGTCTGGCAATACCACTTTCGGACCTGGCCGGACCA
CGGCGTGCCCAGCGACCCTGGGGGCGTGCTGGACTTCCTGGAGGAGGTGCACCATAAGCAGGAGAGCATC
ATGGATGCAGGGCCGGTCGTGGTGCACTGCAGTGCTGGAATTGGCCGGACAGGGATGTTCATTGTGATTG
ATATTCTTATTGACATCATCAGAGAGAAAGGTGTTGACTGCGATATTGACGTTCCCAAAACCATCCAGAT
GGTGCGGTCTCAGAGGTCAGGGATGGTCCAGACAGAAGCACAGTACCGATTTATCTATATGGCGGTCCAG
CATTATATTGAAACACTACAGCGCAGGATTGAAGAAGAGCAGAAAAGCAAGAGGAAAGGGCACGAATATA
CAAATATTAAGTATTCTCTAGCGGACCAGACGAGTGGAGATCAGAGCCCTCTCCCGCCTTGTACTCCAAC
GCCACCCTGTGCAGAAATGAGAGAAGACAGTGCTAGAGTCTATGAAAACGTGGGCCTGATGCAACAGCAG
AAAAGTTTCAGATAGGTTTAAACCCGCTGATCAGCCTCGACTGTGCCTTCTAGTTGCCAGCCATCTGTTG
TTTGCCCCTCCCCCGTGCCTTCCTTGACCCTGGAAGGTGCCACTCCCACTGTCCTTTCCTAATAAAATGA
GGAAATTGCATCGCATTGTCTGAGTAGGTGTCATTCTATTCTGGGGGGTGGGGTGGGGCAGGACAGCAAG
GGGGAGGATTGGGAAGACAATAGCAGGCATGCTGGGGATGCGGTGGGCTCTATGGCTTCTGAGGCGGAAA
GAACCAGCTGGGGCTCTAGGGGGTATCCCC
[124 nt withheld, positions 3811-3934]
C
[91 nt withheld, positions 3936-4026]
A
[49 nt withheld, positions 4028-4076]
CCTTTGACGTTGGAGTCCACGTTCTTT
[37 nt withheld, positions 4104-4140]
ACCCTATCTCGGTCTATTCTTTTGATTTATAAGGGATTTTGCCGATTTCGGCCTATTGGTTAAAAAATGA
GCTGATTTAACAAAAATTTAACGCGAATTAATTCTGTGGAATGTGTGTCAGTTAGGGTGTGGAAAGTCCC
CAGGCTCCCCAGCAGGCAGAAGTATGCAAAGCATGCATCTCAATTAGTCAGCAACCAGGTGTGGAAAGTC
CCCAGGCTCCCCAGCAGGCAGAAGTATGCAAAGCATGCATCTCAATTAGTCAGCAACCATAGTCCCGCCC
CTAACTCCGCCCATCCCGCCCCTAACTCCGCCCAGTTCCGCCCATTCTCCGCCCCATGGCTGACTAATTT
TTTTTATTTATGCAGAGGCCGAGGCCGCCTCTGCCTCTGAGCTATTCCAGAAGTAGTGAGGAGGCTTTTT
TGGAGGCCTAGGCTTTTGCAAAAAGCTCCCGGGAGCTTGTATATCCATTTTCGGATCTGATCAGCACGTG
TTGACAATTAATCATCGGCATAGTATATCGGCATAGTATAATACGACAAGGTGAGGAACTAAACCATGGC
CAAGCCTTTGTCTCAAGAAGAATCCACCCTCATTGAAAGAGCAACGGCTACAATCAACAGCATCCCCATC
TCTGAAGACTACAGCGTCGCCAGCGCAGCTCTCTCTAGCGACGGCCGCATCTTCACTGGTGTCAATGTAT
ATCATTTTACTGGGGGACCTTGTGCAGAACTCGTGGTGCTGGGCACTGCTGCTGCTGCGGCAGCTGGCAA
CCTGACTTGTATCGTCGCGATCGGAAATGAGAACAGGGGCATCTTGAGCCCCTGCGGACGGTGCCGACAG
GTGCTTCTCGATCTGCATCCTGGGATCAAAGCCATAGTGAAGGACAGTGATGGACAGCCGACGGCAGTTG
GGATTCGTGAATTGCTGCCCTCTGGTTATGTGTGGGAGGGCTAAGCACTTCGTGGCCGAGGAGCAGGACT
GACACGTGCTACGAGATTTCGATTCCACCGCCGCCTTCTATGAAAGGTTGGGCTTCGGAATCGTTTTCCG
GGACGCCGGCTGGATGATCCTCCAGCGCGGGGATCTCATGCTGGAGTTCTTCGCCCACCCCAACTTGTTT
ATTGCAGCTTATAATGGTTACAAATAAAGCAATAGCATCACAAATTTCACAAATAAAGCATTTTTTTCAC
TGCATTCTAGTTGTGGTTTGTCCAAACTCATCAATGTATCTTATCATGTCTGTATACCGTCGACCTCTAG
CTAGAGCTTGGCGTAATCATGGTCATAGCTGTTTCCTGTGTGAAATTGTTATCCGCTCACAATTCCACAC
AACATACGAGCCGGAAGCATAAAGTGTAAAGCCTGGGGTGCCTAATGAGTGAGCTAACTCACATTAATTG
CGTTGCGCTCACTGCCCGCTTTCCAGTCGGGAAACCTGTCGTGCCAGCTGCATTAATGAATCGGCCAACG
CGCGGGGAGAGGCGGTTTGCGTATTGGGCGCTCTTCCGCTTCCTCGCTCACTGACTCGCTGCGCTCGGTC
GTTCGGCTGCGGCGAGCGGTATCAGCTCACTCAAAGGCGGTAATACGGTTATCCACAGAATCAGGGGATA
ACGCAGGAAAGAACATGTGAGCAAAAGGCCAGGAACCGTAAAAAGGCCGCGTTGCTGGCGTTTTTCCATA
GGCTCCGCCCCCCTGACGAGCATCACAAAAATCGACGCTCAAGTCAGAGGTGGCGAAACCCGACAGGACT
ATAAAGATACCAGGCGTTTCCCCCTGGAAGCTCCCTCGTGCGCTCTCCTGTTCCGACCCTGCCGCTTACC
GGATACCTGTCCGCCTTTCTCCCTTCGGGAAGCGTGGCGCTTTCTCATAGCTCACGCTGTAGGTATCTCA
GTTCGGTGTAGGTCGTTCGCTCCAAGCTGGGCTGTGTGCACGAACCCCCCGTTCAGCCCGACCGCTGCGC
CTTATCCGGTAACTATCGTCTTGAGTCCAACCCGGTAAGACACGACTTATCGCCACTGGCAGCAGCCACT
GGTAACAGGATTAGCAGAGCGAGGTATGTAGGCGGTGCTACAGAGTTCTTGAAGTGGTGGCCTAACTACG
GCTACACTAGAAGAACAGTATTTGGTATCTGCGCTCTGCTGAAGCCAGTTACCTTCGGAAAAAGAGTTGG
TAGCTCTTGATCCGGCAAACAAACCACCGCTGGTAGCGGTGGTTTTTTTGTTTGCAAGCAGCAGATTACG
CGCAGAAAAAAAGGATCTCAAGAAGATCCTTTGATCTTTTCTACGGGGTCTGACGCTCAGTGGAACGAAA
ACTCACGTTAAGGGATTTTGGTCATGAGATTATCAAAAAGGATCTTCACCTAGATCCTTTTAAATTAAAA
ATGAAGTTTTAAATCAATCTAAAGTATATATGAGTAAACTTGGTCTGACAGTTACCAATGCTTAATCAGT
GAGGCACCTATCTCAGCGATCTGTCTATTTCGTTCATCCATAGTTGCCTGACTCCCCGTCGTGTAGATAA
CTACGATACGGGAGGGCTTACCATCTGGCCCCAGTGCTGCAATGATACCGCGAGACCCACGCTCACCGGC
TCCAGATTTATCAGCAATAAACCAGCCAGCCGGAAGGGCCGAGCGCAGAAGTGGTCCTGCAACTTTATCC
GCCTCCATCCAGTCTATTAATTGTTGCCGGGAAGCTAGAGTAAGTAGTTCGCCAGTTAATAGTTTGCGCA
ACGTTGTTGCCATTGCTACAGGCATCGTGGTGTCACGCTCGTCGTTTGGTATGGCTTCATTCAGCTCCGG
TTCCCAACGATCAAGGCGAGTTACATGATCCCCCATGTTGTGCAAAAAAGCGGTTAGCTCCTTCGGTCCT
CCGATCGTTGTCAGAAGTAAGTTGGCCGCAGTGTTATCACTCATGGTTATGGCAGCACTGCATAATTCTC
TTACTGTCATGCCATCCGTAAGATGCTTTTCTGTGACTGGTGAGTACTCAACCAAGTCATTCTGAGAATA
GTGTATGCGGCGACCGAGTTGCTCTTGCCCGGCGTCAATACGGGATAATACCGCGCCACATAGCAGAACT
TTAAAAGTGCTCATCATTGGAAAACGTTCTTCGGGGCGAAAACTCTCAAGGATCTTACCGCTGTTGAGAT
CCAGTTCGATGTAACCCACTCGTGCACCCAACTGATCTTCAGCATCTTTTACTTTCACCAGCGTTTCTGG
GTGAGCAAAAACAGGAAGGCAAAATGCCGCAAAAAAGGGAATAAGGGCGACACGGAAATGTTGAATACTC
ATACTCTTCCTTTTTCAATATTATTGAAGCATTTATCAGGGTTATTGTCTCATGAGCGGATACATATTTG
AATGTATTTAGAAAAATAAACAAATAGGGGTTCCGCGCACATTTCCCCGAAAAGTGCCACCTGACGTC
Features (pLannotate 1.2.2; 22 found; start..end, strand, type, name):
     28..80      -  misc_feature   bom (fragment): basis of mobility region from pBR322
    235..253     +  enhancer       CMV enhancer (fragment): human cytomegalovirus immediate early enhancer
    278..344     +  CDS            small t antigen (fragment): SV40 (simian virus 40) small t antigen
    351..1529    +  promoter       EF-1α promoter: strong constitutive promoter for human elongation factor EF-1α
   1546..1564    +  promoter       T7 promoter: promoter for bacteriophage T7 RNA polymerase
   1734..3512    +  CDS            PTPN11: PTN11_HUMAN - Also known as PTP2C, SHPTP2. Experimental evidence at protein level: Swiss-Prot protein existence level 1. Acts downstream of various receptor and cytoplasmic protein tyrosine kinases to participate in the signal transduction from the cell surface to the nucleus (PubMed:10655584, PubMed:18559669, PubMed:18829466, PubMed:26742426, PubMed:28074573). Positively regulates MAPK signal transduction pathway (PubMed:28074573). Dephosphorylates GAB1, ARHGAP35 and EGFR (PubMed:28074573). Dephosphorylates ROCK2 at 'Tyr-722' resulting in stimulation of its RhoA binding activity (PubMed:18559
   3541..3765    +  polyA_signal   bGH poly(A) signal: bovine growth hormone polyadenylation signal
   3769..3790    +  promoter       SV40 promoter (fragment): SV40 enhancer and early promoter
   3811..4239    +  rep_origin     f1 ori (sequence partly withheld): f1 bacteriophage origin of replication; arrow indicates direction of (+) strand synthesis
   4253..4582    +  promoter       SV40 promoter: SV40 enhancer and early promoter
   4630..4677    +  promoter       EM7 promoter: synthetic bacterial promoter&nbsp
   4696..5094    +  CDS            BSD: blasticidin S deaminase; Aspergillus terreus BSD; confers resistance to blasticidin
   5095..5122    +  CDS            BleoR (fragment): antibiotic-binding protein; Sh ble from Streptoalloteichus hindustanus; confers resistance to bleomycin, phleomycin, and Zeocin™
   5132..5257    +  CDS            ble (fragment): BLE_KLEPN - Experimental evidence at protein level: Swiss-Prot protein existence level 1. Binding protein with a strong affinity to the bleomycin family of antibiotics. Binds to CL990; an antimitotic-antibiotic compound. From Klebsiella pneumoniae.
   5252..5373    +  polyA_signal   SV40 poly(A) signal: SV40 polyadenylation signal
   5446..5462    -  protein_bind   lac operator: The lac repressor binds to the lac operator to inhibit transcription in E. coli. This inhibition can be relieved by adding lactose or isopropyl-β-D-thiogalactopyranoside (IPTG). lac repressor encoded by lacI
   5470..5500    -  promoter       lac promoter: promoter for the E. coli lac operon
   5515..5536    -  protein_bind   CAP binding site: CAP binding activates transcription in the presence of cAMP. E. coli catabolite activator protein
   5549..5641    -  CDS            lacI (fragment): lac repressor; lacI; The lac repressor binds to the lac operator to inhibit transcription in E. coli. This inhibition can be relieved by adding lactose or isopropyl-β-D-thiogalactopyranoside (IPTG).
   5813..6401    -  rep_origin     ori: high-copy-number ColE1/pMB1/pBR322/pUC origin of replication
   6572..7432    -  CDS            AmpR: β-lactamase; bla; confers resistance to ampicillin, carbenicillin, and related antibiotics
   7433..7537    -  promoter       AmpR promoter: bla
