[The description below was written by a language model from this plasmid's Addgene catalogue record and pLannotate feature annotations shown in this document.]
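Description:
pEF myc-SHP2(T468M) is a mammalian expression plasmid of about 7.6 kb, built on a pEF backbone, that drives constitutive production of full-length human SHP2 (the protein tyrosine phosphatase encoded by PTPN11) carrying the T468M substitution and an N-terminal myc epitope tag. In the annotated sequence, the human EF-1α promoter sits upstream of the PTPN11 coding sequence, which is followed by the bovine growth hormone polyadenylation signal. A T7 promoter lies between the EF-1α promoter and the insert. The myc tag itself is not called as a separate feature in the table, but the catalogue entry places it at the N terminus of the insert, which was introduced by Gibson assembly.

The plasmid is propagated in E. coli through a high-copy ColE1/pUC-type origin and selected with ampicillin via the β-lactamase gene and its native promoter. An f1 origin is also present. A second cassette places the blasticidin S deaminase gene under tandem SV40 early and bacterial EM7 promoters, ending in an SV40 poly(A) signal, which should allow blasticidin selection of transfected mammalian cells, although the catalogue entry does not list a mammalian selection marker. The remaining annotations (short fragments of bleomycin-resistance genes, lacI, small t antigen, CMV enhancer and the bom region, plus lac promoter/operator elements) appear to be backbone remnants rather than functional parts.

SHP2 acts downstream of receptor and cytoplasmic tyrosine kinases and positively regulates MAPK signalling. According to the associated study title, the construct belongs to work examining the interactomes and localization of pathogenic SHP2 variants. It provides an epitope-tagged mutant for detection or immunoprecipitation in transfected mammalian cells.
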