Addgene plasmid #245231: pEF myc-SHP2(T468M)
Purpose: Mammalian expression of myc-tagged full-length SHP2
Depositing lab: Neel Shah. Depositing organization: Columbia University. Publication: Proximity-labeling proteomics reveals remodeled interactomes and altered localization of pathogenic SHP2 variants. van Vlimmeren AE, Tang LC, Jiang Z, Iyer A, Voleti R, Krismer K, Gaublomme JT, Jovanovic M, Shah NH. bioRxiv [Preprint]. 2025 Mar 21:2025.02.26.640373. doi: 10.1101/2025.02.26.640373. PubMed 40661614.
Backbone
  Vector backbone: pEF
  Vector type: Mammalian Expression
Growth in bacteria
  Bacterial resistance: Ampicillin, 100 μg/mL
  Growth temperature: 37°C
  Growth strain: DH5alpha
  Copy number: High Copy
Gene/Insert
  Gene/Insert name: SHP2 full-length
  Species: H. sapiens (human)
  Mutation: T468M
  Tag / fusion protein: myc (N terminal on insert)
  Cloning method: Gibson Cloning
Terms and licenses: Academic/Nonprofit Terms; Industry Terms: Not Available to Industry
How to cite: pEF myc-SHP2(T468M) was a gift from Neel Shah (Addgene plasmid # 245231 ; http://n2t.net/addgene:245231 ; RRID:Addgene_245231)
